>Addgene plasmid #59722 | FOR human NANOS3 TALEN | addgene partial sequence | sequence record 99671 | TAL_F1 5'-ttggcgtcggcaaacagtgg-3'
CGGGGGAGTTGAGAGGTCCGCCGTTACAGTTGGACACAGGCCAACTTGTGAAGATTGCAAAACGTGGCGG
CGTGACCGCAATGGAGGCAGTGCATGCATCGCGCAATGCACTGACGGGTGCCCCCCTGAACCTGACCCCG
GACCAAGTGGTGGCTATCGCCAGCCACGATGGCGGCAAGCAAGCGCTCGAAACGGTGCAGCGGCTGTTGC
CGGTGCTGTGCCAGGACCATGGCCTGACTCCGGACCAAGTGGTGGCTATCGCCAGCCACGATGGCGGCAA
GCAAGCGCTCGAAACGGTGCAGCGGCTGTTGCCGGTGCTGTGCCAGGACCATGGCCTGACCCCGGACCAA
GTGGTGGCTATCGCCAGCAACGGTGGCGGCAAGCAAGCGCTCGAAACGGTGCAGCGGCTGTTGCCGGTGC
TGTGCCAGGACCATGGCCTGACCCCGGACCAAGTGGTGGCTATCGCCAGCAATCACGGCGGCAAGCAAGC
GCTCGAAACGGTGCAGCGGCTGTTGCCGGTGCTGTGCCAGGACCATGGCCTGACTCCGGACCAAGTGGTG
GCTATCGCCAGCCACGATGGCGGCAAGCAAGCGCTCGAAACGGTGCAGCGGCTGTTGCCGGTGCTGTGCC
AGGACCATGGCCTGACCCCGGACCAAGTGGTGGCTATCGCCAGCAACGGTGGCGGCAAGCAAGCGCTCGA
AACGGTGCAGCGGCTGTTGCCGGTGCTGTGCCAGGACCATGGCCTGACTCCGGACCAAGTGGTGGCTATC
GCCAGCCACGATGGCGGCAAGCAAGCGCTCGAAACGGTGCAGCGGCTGTTGCCGGTGCTGTGCCAGGACC
ATGGCCTGACC
