>Addgene plasmid #59722 | FOR human NANOS3 TALEN | addgene partial sequence | sequence record 99705 | TAL_R2 5'-ggcgacgaggtggtcgttgg-3'
CAATGCTTTCGAGCGCTTGCTTGCCGCCACCGTTGCTGGCGATAGCCACCACTTGGTCCGGGGTCAGGCC
ATGGTCCTGGCACAGCACCGGCAACAGCCGCTGCACCGTTTCGAGCGCTTGCTTGCCGCCAATGTTGCTG
GCGATAGCCACCACTTGGTCCGGGGTCAGGCCATGGTCCTGGCACAGCACCGGCAACAGCCGCTGCACCG
TTTCGAGCGCTTGCTTGCCGCCATCGTGGCTGGCGATAGCCACCACTTGGTCCGGAGTCAGGCCATGGTC
CTGGCACAGCACCGGCAACAGCCGCTGCACCGTTTCGAGCGCTTGCTTGCCGCCATCGTGGCTGGCGATA
GCCACCACTTGGTCCGGAGTCAGGCCATGGTCCTGGCACAGCACCGGCAACAGCCGCTGCACCGTTTCGA
GCGCTTGCTTGCCGCCACCGTTGCTGGCGATAGCCACCACTTGGTCCGGGGTCAGGCCATGGTCCTGGCA
CAGCACCGGCAACAGCCGCTGCACCGTTTCGAGCGCTTGCTTGCCGCCATCGTGGCTGGCGATAGCCACC
ACTTGGTCCGGGGTCAGGCCATGGTCCTGGCACAGCACCGGCAACAGCCGCTGCACCGTTTCGAGCGCTT
GCTTGCCGCCATCGTGGCTGGCGATAGCCACCACTTGGTCCGGAGTCAGGCCATGGTCCTGGCACAGCAC
CG
