[The description below was written by a language model from this plasmid's Addgene catalogue record.]
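Description:
FOR human NANOS3 TALEN is a mammalian expression plasmid encoding the forward (left) arm of a TALE nuclease pair directed at the human NANOS3 locus. It is built on the pc-Goldy TALEN backbone, a scaffold designed to receive a custom array of TAL effector repeats and express them as a fusion to a nuclease domain (FokI in the standard TALEN architecture, although the record does not list the domain). The plasmid is maintained in E. coli as a high-copy vector under ampicillin selection. No feature table is provided, so the origin of replication, polyadenylation signal and any tags or localisation signals are not stated.

The insert is a synthetic array of sixteen repeat-variable diresidue (RVD) modules, made up of HD, NG, NH and NI units. In the TALE code each module recognises a single base (HD for C, NG for T, NH for G, NI for A), so the order of the modules defines the DNA half-site bound by this arm. The array was assembled into the backbone through Esp3I sites, a type IIS enzyme characteristic of Golden Gate-style cloning, and both sites were destroyed in the process. Expression is driven by the strong, broadly active CAGGS promoter.

A single TALEN arm does not cut on its own. It is normally co-delivered with a partner arm binding the opposite strand, so that the nuclease domains dimerise and create a double-strand break. According to the record, this break is used to allow knock-in of a companion NANOS3-P2A-mCherry donor plasmid. The associated publication concerns specification of human primordial germ cell fate, which fits with generating a fluorescent NANOS3 reporter.
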