Addgene plasmid #59722: FOR human NANOS3 TALEN
Purpose: TALEN expressing vector used to allow Knock-in of NANOS3-P2A-mCherry knockin donor plasmid (addgene #59721)
Depositing lab: Jacob Hanna. Depositing organization: Weizmann Institute of Science. Publication: SOX17 is a critical specifier of human primordial germ cell fate. Irie N, Weinberger L, Tang WW, Kobayashi T, Viukov S, Manor YS, Dietmann S, Hanna JH, Surani MA. Cell. 2015 Jan 15;160(1-2):253-68. doi: 10.1016/j.cell.2014.12.013. Epub 2014 Dec 24. PubMed 25543152.
Backbone
  Vector backbone: pc-Goldy TALEN
  Backbone manufacturer: Dan Carlson lab plasmids (from addgene)
  Vector type: Mammalian Expression, TALEN
Growth in bacteria
  Bacterial resistance: Ampicillin, 100 μg/mL
  Growth temperature: 37°C
  Growth strain: DH5alpha
  Copy number: High Copy
Gene/Insert
  Gene/Insert name: HD HD NG NH HD NG HD NG HD HD HD NG HD HD NI NG
  Species: Synthetic
  Promoter: CAGGS
  Cloning method: Restriction Enzyme; 5′ cloning site Esp3I (destroyed during cloning); 3′ cloning site Esp3I (destroyed during cloning)
  Sequencing primers: 5′ AGGCGACACACGAAGACATC; 3′ CGGCGATTGACTCTTCTGAT
Terms and licenses: Academic/Nonprofit Terms; Industry Terms: Not Available to Industry
How to cite: FOR human NANOS3 TALEN was a gift from Jacob Hanna (Addgene plasmid # 59722 ; http://n2t.net/addgene:59722 ; RRID:Addgene_59722)
